Addgene plasmid #204467: pMZ103-rbs1-m5
Purpose: This is a biosensor with improved specificity to 3OC12-HSL, containing LasR L125F-A127G-S129N mutation.
Depositing lab: Lauren Andrews. Depositing organization: University of Massachusetts, Amherst. Publication: Identifying LasR Quorum Sensors with Improved Signal Specificity by Mapping the Sequence-Function Landscape. Zeng M, Sarker B, Rondthaler SN, Vu V, Andrews LB. ACS Synth Biol. 2024 Feb 16;13(2):568-589. doi: 10.1021/acssynbio.3c00543. Epub 2024 Jan 11. PubMed 38206199.
Backbone
  Vector backbone: pAN871
  Backbone size w/o insert (bp): 5455
  Modifications to backbone: Insert lasR gene after tetR gene
  Vector type: Synthetic Biology
Growth in bacteria
  Bacterial resistance: Kanamycin, 50 μg/mL
  Growth temperature: 37°C
  Growth strain: DH5alpha
  Copy number: Low Copy
Gene/Insert 1
  Gene/Insert name: quorum sensing regulator LasR
  Insert size (bp): 720
  Mutation: LasR L125F-A127G-S129N mutation
  Entrez Gene: lasR (a.k.a. PA1430)
  Promoter: In an operon
  Cloning method: Restriction Enzyme; 5′ cloning site BsaI (destroyed during cloning); 3′ cloning site BsaI (destroyed during cloning)
  Sequencing primers: 5′ CAGAGCCAGCCTTCTTATTCG; 3′ CCTGTCAAATGGACGAAGCAG
Gene/Insert 2
  Gene/Insert name: eYFP
  Insert size (bp): 718
  Promoter: PLas
  Cloning method: Restriction Enzyme; 5′ cloning site BbsI (destroyed during cloning); 3′ cloning site BbsI (destroyed during cloning)
  Sequencing primers: 5′ TGGCTCATAACACCCCTTG
Terms and licenses: Academic/Nonprofit Terms; Industry Terms: Not Available to Industry
How to cite: pMZ103-rbs1-m5 was a gift from Lauren Andrews (Addgene plasmid # 204467 ; http://n2t.net/addgene:204467 ; RRID:Addgene_204467)
