[The description below was written by a language model from this plasmid's Addgene catalogue record and pLannotate feature annotations shown in this document.]
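Description:
pMZ103-rbs1-m5 is a bacterial synthetic-biology plasmid that functions as a whole-cell biosensor for the Pseudomonas aeruginosa quorum-sensing signal 3OC12-HSL. It is built on the pAN871 backbone, is propagated in E. coli from a p15A origin of replication (listed in the record as low copy), and is selected with kanamycin through an aph(3')-Ia aminoglycoside phosphotransferase gene. The sequenced plasmid is about 6.7 kb. A few short annotated fragments (RSF origin, bom, tetracycline resistance and tet promoter pieces) appear to be backbone remnants or partial matches rather than functional units.

The sensing component is the LasR transcriptional activator carrying three substitutions, L125F, A127G and S129N, which the depositors report give improved specificity for 3OC12-HSL. The lasR coding sequence was inserted by BsaI-based cloning directly after tetR, so it is expressed as part of an operon rather than from its own promoter. In the feature table it lies downstream of lacI and tetR, which follow a lacI promoter fragment. An araC fragment preceded by a J23119 promoter fragment is also present, consistent with a backbone that carries several regulator genes. The output module is eYFP under the LasR-responsive PLas promoter, with an sTRSV hammerhead ribozyme upstream of the reporter, a part commonly used to insulate translation from the 5′ transcript context. When the mutant LasR binds its acyl-homoserine lactone ligand it activates PLas, so yellow fluorescence reports signal concentration. The "rbs1" in the name presumably denotes a ribosome binding site variant, though the record does not define it. The plasmid is suited to characterising LasR ligand response and crosstalk and to building quorum-sensing circuits.
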