Features (pLannotate 1.2.2; 15 found; start..end, strand, type, name):
    399..1214    -  CDS            KanR: aminoglycoside phosphotransferase; aph(3')-Ia; confers resistance to kanamycin in bacteria or G418 (Geneticin®) in eukaryotes
   1461..1510    +  misc_RNA       sTRSV HHRz: hammerhead ribozyme from the tobacco ringspot virus satellite RNA (Khvorova et al., 2003)
   1560..2279    +  CDS            EYFP: enhanced YFP mammalian codon-optimized
   2367..2385    +  promoter       J23119(SpeI) promoter (fragment): bacterial promoter (Registry of Standard Biological Parts BBa J23119) modified to end with an SpeI site
   2422..3259    +  CDS            araC (fragment): L-arabinose regulatory protein; araC
   3326..3399    +  promoter       lacI promoter (fragment): lacI
   3400..4479    +  CDS            lacI: LACI_ECOLI - Experimental evidence at protein level: Swiss-Prot protein existence level 1. Repressor of the lactose operon. Binds allolactose as an inducer. From Escherichia coli (strain K12).
   4501..5121    +  CDS            tetR: TETR2_ECOLX - Experimental evidence at protein level: Swiss-Prot protein existence level 1. TetR is the repressor of the tetracycline resistance element; its N-terminal region forms a helix-turn-helix structure and binds DNA. Binding of tetracycline to TetR reduces the repressor affinity for the tetracycline resistance gene (tetA) promoter operator sites. From Escherichia coli.
   5153..5869    +  CDS            lasR: LASR_PSEAE - Experimental evidence at protein level: Swiss-Prot protein existence level 1. Transcriptional activator of elastase structural gene (LasB). Binds to the PAI autoinducer. From Pseudomonas aeruginosa (strain ATCC 15692 / DSM 22644 / CIP 104116 / JCM 14847 / LMG 12228 / 1C / PRS 101 / PAO1).
   5968..5986    -  promoter       tet promoter (fragment): E. coli promoter for tetracycline efflux protein gene
   5996..6116    +  CDS            TcR (fragment): tetracycline efflux protein; tet; confers resistance to tetracycline
   6135..6157    -  rep_origin     RSF ori (fragment): Plasmids containing the RSF 1030 origin of replication can be propagated in E. coli cells that contain additional plasmids with compatible origins.
   6174..6200    +  misc_feature   bom (fragment): basis of mobility region from pBR322
   6299..6354    -  rep_origin     RSF ori (fragment): Plasmids containing the RSF 1030 origin of replication can be propagated in E. coli cells that contain additional plasmids with compatible origins.
   6442..310     -  rep_origin     p15A ori (across the origin): Plasmids containing the medium-copy-number p15A origin of replication can be propagated in E. coli cells that contain a second plasmid with the ColE1 origin.
>Addgene plasmid #204467 | pMZ103-rbs1-m5 | addgene full sequence | sequence record 403700 | Addgene NGS Result
ATGCACGAACCCCCCGTTCAGTCCGACCGCTGCGCCTTATCCGGTAACTATCGTCTTGAGTCCAACCCGG
AAAGACATGCAAAAGCACCACTGGCAGCAGCCACTGGTAATTGATTTAGAGGAGTTAGTCTTGAAGTCAT
GCGCCGGTTAAGGCTAAACTGAAAGGACAAGTTTTGGTGACTGCGCTCCTCCAAGCCAGTTACCTCGGTT
CAAAGAGTTGGTAGCTCAGAGAACCTTCGAAAAACCGCCCTGCAAGGCGGTTTTTTCGTTTTCAGAGCAA
GAGATTACGCGCAGACCAAAACGATCTCAAGAAGATCATCTTATTAAGGGGTCTGACGCTCAGTGGAACG
AAAAATCAATCTAAAGTATATATGAGTAAACTTGGTCTGACAGTTACCTTAGAAAAACTCATCGAGCATC
AAATGAAACTGCAATTTATTCATATCAGGATTATCAATACCATATTTTTGAAAAAGCCGTTTCTGTAATG
AAGGAGAAAACTCACCGAGGCAGTTCCATAGGATGGCAAGATCCTGGTATCGGTCTGCGATTCCGACTCG
TCCAACATCAATACAACCTATTAATTTCCCCTCGTCAAAAATAAGGTTATCAAGTGAGAAATCACCATGA
GTGACGACTGAATCCGGTGAGAATGGCAAAAGCTTATGCATTTCTTTCCAGACTTGTTCAACAGGCCAGC
CATTACGCTCGTCATCAAAATCACTCGCATCAACCAAACCGTTATTCATTCGTGATTGCGCCTGAGCGAG
ACGAAATACGCGATCGCTGTTAAAAGGACAATTACAAACAGGAATCGAATGCAACCGGCGCAGGAACACT
GCCAGCGCATCAACAATATTTTCACCTGAATCAGGATATTCTTCTAATACCTGGAATGCTGTTTTCCCGG
GGATCGCAGTGGTGAGTAACCATGCATCATCAGGAGTACGGATAAAATGCTTGATGGTCGGAAGAGGCAT
AAATTCCGTCAGCCAGTTTAGTCTGACCATCTCATCTGTAACATCATTGGCAACGCTACCTTTGCCATGT
TTCAGAAACAACTCTGGCGCATCGGGCTTCCCATACAATCGATAGATTGTCGCACCTGATTGCCCGACAT
TATCGCGAGCCCATTTATACCCATATAAATCAGCATCCATGTTGGAATTTAATCGCGGCCTGGAGCAAGA
CGTTTCCCGTTGAATATGGCTCATAACACCCCTTGTATTACTGTTTATGTAAGCAGACAGTTTTATTGTT
CATGATGATATATTTTTATCTTGTGCAATGTACATCAGAGATTTTGAGACACAACCAATTATTGAAGGCC
TCCCTAACGGGGGGCCTTTTTTTGTTTCTGGACTCCCGCTTTTCGAGCCTAGCAAGGGTCCGGGTTCACC
GAAATCTATCTCATTTGCTAGTTATAAAATTATGAAATTTGCGTAAATTCTTCACTGAAGCTGTCACCGG
ATGTGCTTTCCGGTCTGATGAGTCCGTGAGGACGAAACAGCCTCTACAAATAATTTTGTTTAATACTAGA
GAAAGAGGGGAAATACTAGATGGTGAGCAAGGGCGAGGAGCTGTTCACCGGGGTGGTGCCCATCCTGGTC
GAGCTGGACGGCGACGTAAACGGCCACAAGTTCAGCGTGTCCGGCGAGGGCGAGGGCGATGCCACCTACG
GCAAGCTGACCCTGAAGTTCATCTGCACCACAGGCAAGCTGCCCGTGCCCTGGCCCACCCTCGTGACCAC
CTTCGGCTACGGCCTGCAATGCTTCGCCCGCTACCCCGACCACATGAAGCTGCACGACTTCTTCAAGTCC
GCCATGCCCGAAGGCTACGTCCAGGAGCGCACCATCTTCTTCAAGGACGACGGCAACTACAAGACCCGCG
CCGAGGTGAAGTTCGAGGGCGACACCCTGGTGAACCGCATCGAGCTGAAGGGCATCGACTTCAAGGAGGA
CGGCAACATCCTGGGGCACAAGCTGGAGTACAACTACAACAGCCACAACGTCTATATCATGGCCGACAAG
CAGAAGAACGGCATCAAGGTGAACTTCAAGATCCGCCACAACATCGAGGACGGCAGCGTGCAGCTCGCCG
ACCACTACCAGCAGAACACCCCAATCGGCGACGGCCCCGTGCTGCTGCCCGACAACCACTACCTTAGCTA
CCAGTCCGCCCTGAGCAAAGACCCCAACGAGAAGCGCGATCACATGGTCCTGCTGGAGTTCGTGACCGCC
GCCGGGATCACTCTCGGCATGGACGAGCTGTACAAGTAACTCGGTACCAAATTCCAGAAAAGAGGCCTCC
CGAAAGGGGGGCCTTTTTTCGTTTTGGTCCAATGGTCACCATATATCAAGTTTACGGCTAGCTCAGTCCT
AGGTACTATGCTAGCTACTAGAGAAAGAGGAGAAATACTAGATGGCTGAAGCGCAAAATGATCCCCTGCT
GCCGGGATACTCGTTTAATGCCCATCTGGTGGCGGGTTTAACGCCGATTGAGGCCAACGGTTATCTCGAT
TTTTTTATCGACCGACCGCTGGGAATGAAAGGTTATATTCTCAATCTCACCATTCGCGGTCAGGGGGTGG
TGAAAAATCAGGGACGAGAATTTGTTTGCCGACCGGGTGATATTTTGCTGTTCCCGCCAGGAGAGATTCA
TCACTACGGTCGTCATCCGGAGGCTCGCGAATGGTATCACCAGTGGGTTTACTTTCGTCCGCGCGCCTAC
TGGCATGAATGGCTTAACTGGCCGTCAATATTTGCCAATACGGGGTTCTTTCGCCCGGATGAAGCGCACC
AGCCGCATTTCAGCGACCTGTTTGGGCAAATCATTAACGCCGGGCAAGGGGAAGGGCGCTATTCGGAGCT
GCTGGCGATAAATCTGCTTGAGCAATTGTTACTGCGGCGCATGGAAGCGATTAACGAGTCGCTCCATCCA
CCGATGGATAATCGGGTACGCGAGGCTTGTCAGTACATCAGCGATCACCTGGCAGACAGCAATTTTGATA
TCGCCAGCGTCGCACAGCATGTTTGCTTGTCGCCGTCGCGTCTGTCACATCTTTTCCGCCAGCAGTTAGG
GATTAGCGTCTTAAGCTGGCGCGAGGACCAACGTATCAGCCAGGCGAAGCTGCTTTTGAGCACCACCCGG
ATGCCTATCGCCACCGTCGGTCGCAATGTTGGTTTTGACGATCAACTCTATTTCTCGCGGGTATTTAAAA
AATGCACCGGGGCCAGCCCGAGCGAGTTCCGTGCCGGTTAATAACCAATTATTGAAGGCCGCTAACGCGG
CCTTTTTTTGTTTCTGATCTCCCAATGGCGGCGCGCCATCGAATGGCGCAAAACCTTTCGCGGTATGGCA
TGATAGCGCCCGGAAGAGAGTCAATTCAGGGTGGTGAATATGAAACCAGTAACGTTATACGATGTCGCAG
AGTATGCCGGTGTCTCTTATCAGACCGTTTCCCGCGTGGTGAACCAGGCCAGCCACGTTTCTGCGAAAAC
GCGGGAAAAAGTGGAAGCGGCGATGGCGGAGCTGAATTACATTCCCAACCGCGTGGCACAACAACTGGCG
GGCAAACAGTCGTTGCTGATTGGCGTTGCCACCTCCAGTCTGGCCCTGCACGCGCCGTCGCAAATTGTCG
CGGCGATTAAATCTCGCGCCGATCAACTGGGTGCCAGCGTGGTGGTGTCGATGGTAGAACGAAGCGGCGT
CGAAGCCTGTAAAGCGGCGGTGCACAATCTTCTCGCGCAACGCGTCAGTGGGCTGATCATTAACTATCCG
CTGGATGACCAGGATGCCATTGCTGTGGAAGCTGCCTGCACTAATGTTCCGGCGTTATTTCTTGATGTCT
CTGACCAGACACCCATCAACAGTATTATTTTCTCCCATGAGGACGGTACGCGACTGGGCGTGGAGCATCT
GGTCGCATTGGGTCACCAGCAAATCGCGCTGTTAGCGGGCCCATTAAGTTCTGTCTCGGCGCGTCTGCGT
CTGGCTGGCTGGCATAAATATCTCACTCGCAATCAAATTCAGCCGATAGCGGAACGGGAAGGCGACTGGA
GTGCCATGTCCGGTTTTCAACAAACCATGCAAATGCTGAATGAGGGCATCGTTCCCACTGCGATGCTGGT
TGCCAACGATCAGATGGCGCTGGGCGCAATGCGCGCCATTACCGAGTCCGGGCTGCGCGTTGGTGCGGAT
ATCTCGGTAGTGGGATACGACGATACCGAAGATAGCTCATGTTATATCCCGCCGTTAACCACCATCAAAC
AGGATTTTCGCCTGCTGGGGCAAACCAGCGTGGACCGCTTGCTGCAACTCTCTCAGGGCCAGGCGGTGAA
GGGCAATCAGCTGTTGCCAGTCTCACTGGTGAAAAGAAAAACCACCCTGGCGCCCAATACGCAAACCGCC
TCTCCCCGCGCGTTGGCCGATTCATTAATGCAGCTGGCACGACAGGTTTCCCGACTGGAAAGCGGGCAGT
GACAATCCAGGAGGAAAAAAATGTCCAGATTAGATAAAAGTAAAGTGATTAACAGCGCATTAGAGCTGCT
TAATGAGGTCGGAATCGAAGGTTTAACAACCCGTAAACTCGCCCAGAAGCTAGGTGTAGAGCAGCCTACA
TTGTATTGGCATGTAAAAAATAAGCGGGCTTTGCTCGACGCCTTAGCCATTGAGATGTTAGATAGGCACC
ATACTCACTTTTGCCCTTTAGAAGGGGAAAGCTGGCAAGATTTTTTACGTAATAACGCTAAAAGTTTTAG
ATGTGCTTTACTAAGTCATCGCGATGGAGCAAAAGTACATTTAGGTACACGGCCTACAGAAAAACAGTAT
GAAACTCTCGAAAATCAATTAGCCTTTTTATGCCAACAAGGTTTTTCACTAGAGAATGCATTATATGCAC
TCAGCGCTGTGGGGCATTTTACTTTAGGTTGCGTATTGGAAGATCAAGAGCATCAAGTCGCTAAAGAAGA
AAGGGAAACACCTACTACTGATAGTATGCCGCCATTATTACGACAAGCTATCGAATTATTTGATCACCAA
GGTGCAGAGCCAGCCTTCTTATTCGGCCTTGAATTGATCATATGCGGATTAGAAAAACAACTTAAATGTG
AAAGTGGGTCCTAATCTAATTTAACAAAAGGTTTTCCAATTTATGGCCTTGGTTGACGGTTTTCTTGAGC
TGGAACGCTCAAGTGGAAAATTGGAGTGGAGCGCCATCCTGCAGAAGATGGCGAGCGACCTTGGATTCTC
GAAGATCCTGTTCGGCCTGTTGCCTAAGGACAGCCAGGACTACGAGAACGCCTTCATCGTCGGCAACTAC
CCGGCCGCCTGGCGCGAGCATTACGACCGGGCTGGCTACGCGCGGGTCGACCCGACGGTCAGTCACTGTA
CCCAGAGCGTACTGCCGATTTTCTGGGAACCGTCCATCTACCAGACGCGAAAGCAGCACGAGTTCTTCGA
GGAAGCCTCGGCCGCCGGCCTGGTGTATGGGCTGACCATGCCGCTGCATGGTGCTCGCGGCGAATTTGGC
GGCCTGAACCTCAGCGTGGAAGCGGAAAACCGGGCCGAGGCCAACCGTTTCATGGAGTCGGTCCTGCCGA
CCCTGTGGATGCTCAAGGACTACGCACTGCAGAGCGGTGCCGGACTGGCCTTCGAACATCCGGTCAGCAA
ACCGGTGGTTCTGACCAGCCGGGAGAAGGAAGTGTTGCAGTGGTGCGCCATCGGCAAGACCAGTTGGGAG
ATATCGGTTATCTGCAACTGCTCGGAAGCCAATGTGAACTTCCATATGGGAAATATTCGGCGGAAGTTCG
GTGTGACCTCCCGCCGCGTAGCGGCCATTATGGCCGTTAATTTGGGTCTTATTACTCTCTGACCATAATT
GGTAACGAATCAGACAATTGACGGCTCGAGGGAGTAGCATAGGGTTTGCAGAATCCCTGCTTCGTCCATT
TGACAGGCACATTATGCATCGATGATAAGCTGTCAAACATGAGCAGATCCTCTACGCCGGACGCATCGTG
GCCGGCATCACCGGCGCCACAGGTGCGGTTGCTGGCGCCTATATCGCCGACATCACCGATGGGGAAGATC
GGGCTCGCCACTTCGGGCTCATGAGCAAATATTTTATCTGAGGTGCTTCCTCGCTCACTGACTCGCTGCA
CGAGGCAGACCTCAGCGCTAGCGGAGTGTATACTGGCTTACTATGTTGGCACTGATGAGGGTGTCAGTGA
AGTGCTTCATGTGGCAGGAGAAAAAAGGCTGCACCGGTGCGTCAGCAGAATATGTGATACAGGATATATT
CCGCTTCCTCGCTCACTGACTCGCTACGCTCGGTCGTTCGACTGCGGCGAGCGGAAATGGCTTACGAACG
GGGCGGAGATTTCCCGGAAGATGCCAGGAAGATACTTAACAGGGAAGTGAGAGGGCCGCGGCAAAGCCGT
TTTTCCATAGGCTCCGCCCCCCTGACAAGCATCACGAAATCTGACGCTCAAATCAGTGGTGGCGAAACCC
GACAGGACTATAAAGATACCAGGCGTTTCCCCCTGGCGGCTCCCTCGTGCGCTCTCCTGTTCCTGCCTTT
CGGTTTACCGGTGTCATTCCGCTGTTATGGCCGCGTTTGTCTCATTCCACGCCTGACACTCAGTTCCGGG
TAGGCAGTTCGCTCCAAGCTGGACTGT
